>Addgene plasmid #111478 | B4-4 | addgene full sequence | sequence record 213173 | Addgene NGS Result
ATTAGGAAGCAGCCCAGTAGTAGGTTGAGGCCGTTGAGCACCGCCGCCGCAAGGAATGGTGCATGCAAGG
AGATGGCGCCCAACAGTCCCCCGGCCACGGGGCCTGCCACCATACCCACGCCGAAACAAGCGCTCATGAG
CCCGAAGTGGCGAGCCCGATCTTCCCCATCGGTGATGTCGGCGATATAGGCGCCAGCAACCGCACCTGTG
GCGCCGGTGATGCCGGCCACGATGCGTCCGGCGTAGAGGATCGAGATCTCGATCCCGCGAAATTAATACG
ACTCACTATAGGGGAATTGAGAGCGGATAACAATTCCCCTCTAGAAATAATTTTGTTTAACTTTAAGAAG
GAGATATACCATGCATCATCATCACCATCATTTAAAGCCTTCTATCGTTGCCAAACTGGAAGCCCTGCAT
GAACGCCATGAAGAAGTTCAGGCGTTGCTGGGTGACGCGCAAACTATCGCCGACCAGGAACGTTTTCGCG
CATTATCACGCGAATATGCGCAGTTAAGTGATGTTTCGCGCTGTTTTACCGACTGGCAACAGGTTCAGGA
AGATATCGAAACCGCACAGATGATGCTCGATGATCCTGAAATGCGTGAGATGGCGCAGGATGAACTGCGC
GAAGCTAAAGAAAAAAGCGAGCAACTGGAACAGCAATTACAGGTTCTGTTACTGCCAAAAGATCCTGATG
ACGAACGTAACGCCTTCCTCGAAGTCCGAGCCGGAACCGGCGGCGACGAAGCGGCGCTGTTCGCGGGCGA
TCTGTTCCGTATGTACAGCCGTTATGCCGAAGCCCGCCGCTGGCGGGTAGAAATCATGAGCGCCAGCGAG
GGTGAACATGGTGGTTATAAAGAGATCATCGCCAAAATTAGCGGTGATGGTGTGTATGGTCGTCTGAAAT
TTGAATCCGGCGGTCATCGCGTGCAACGTGTTCCTGCTACGGAATCGCAGGGTCGTATTCATACTTCTGC
TTGTACCGTTGCGGTAATGCCAGAACTGCCTGACGCAGAACTGCCGGACATCAACCCAGCAGATTTACGC
ATTGATACTTTCCGCTCGTCAGGGGCGGGTGGTCAGCACGTTAACACCACCGATTCGGCAATTCGTATTA
CTCACTTGCCGACCGGGATTGTTGTTGAATGTCAGGACGAACGTTCACAACATAAAAACAAAGCTAAAGC
ACTTTCTGTTCTCGGTGCTCGCATCCACGCTGCTGAAATGGCAAAACGCCAACAGGCCGAAGCGTCTACC
CGTCGTAACCTGCTGGGGAGTGGCGATCGCAGCGACCGTAACCGTACTTACAACTTCCCGCAGGGGCGCG
TTACCGATCACCGCATCAACCTGACGCTCTACCGCCTGGATGAAGTGATGGAAGGTAAGCTGGATATGCT
GATTGAACCGATTATCCAGGAACATCAGGCCGACCAACTGGCGGCGTTGTCCGAGCAGGAATATTAAAGC
AGAGGCCATATGCTCGAGGATCCGGCTGCTAACAAAGCCCGAAAGGAAGCTGAGTTGGCTGCTGCCACCG
CTGAGCAATAACTAGCATAACCCCTTGGGGCCTCTAAACGGGTCTTGAGGGGTTTTTTGCTGAAAGGAGG
AACTATATCCGGATATCCCGCAAGAGGCCCGGCAGTACCGGCATAACCAAGCCTATGCCTACAGCATCCA
GGGTGACGGTGCCGAGGATGACGATGAGCGCATTGTTAGATTTCATACACGGTGCCTGACTGCGTTAGCA
ATTTAACTGTGATAAACTACCGCATTAAAGCTTATCGATGATAAGCTGTCAAACATGAGAATTCTTGAAG
ACGAAAGGGCCTCGTGATACGCCTATTTTTATAGGTTAATGTCATGATAATAATGGTTTCTTAGACGTCA
GGTGGCACTTTTCGGGGAAATGTGCGCGGAACCCCTATTTGTTTATTTTTCTAAATACATTCAAATATGT
ATCCGCTCATGAGACAATAACCCTGATAAATGCTTCAATAATATTGAAAAAGGAAGAGTATGAGTATTCA
ACATTTCCGTGTCGCCCTTATTCCCTTTTTTGCGGCATTTTGCCTTCCTGTTTTTGCTCACCCAGAAACG
CTGGTGAAAGTAAAAGATGCTGAAGATCAGTTGGGTGCACGAGTGGGTTACATCGAACTGGATCTCAACA
GCGGTAAGATCCTTGAGAGTTTTCGCCCCGAAGAACGTTTTCCAATGATGAGCACTTTTAAAGTTCTGCT
ATGTGGCGCGGTATTATCCCGTGTTGACGCCGGGCAAGAGCAACTCGGTCGCCGCATACACTATTCTCAG
AATGACTTGGTTGAGTACTCACCAGTCACAGAAAAGCATCTTACGGATGGCATGACAGTAAGAGAATTAT
GCAGTGCTGCCATAACCATGAGTGATAACACTGCGGCCAACTTACTTCTGACAACGATCGGAGGACCGAA
GGAGCTAACCGCTTTTTTGCACAACATGGGGGATCATGTAACTCGCCTTGATCGTTGGGAACCGGAGCTG
AATGAAGCCATACCAAACGACGAGCGTGACACCACGATGCCTGCAGCAATGGCAACAACGTTGCGCAAAC
TATTAACTGGCGAACTACTTACTCTAGCTTCCCGGCAACAATTAATAGACTGGATGGAGGCGGATAAAGT
TGCAGGACCACTTCTGCGCTCGGCCCTTCCGGCTGGCTGGTTTATTGCTGATAAATCTGGAGCCGGTGAG
CGTGGGTCTCGCGGTATCATTGCAGCACTGGGGCCAGATGGTAAGCCCTCCCGTATCGTAGTTATCTACA
CGACGGGGAGTCAGGCAACTATGGATGAACGAAATAGACAGATCGCTGAGATAGGTGCCTCACTGATTAA
GCATTGGTAACTGTCAGACCAAGTTTACTCATATATACTTTAGATTGATTTAAAACTTCATTTTTAATTT
AAAAGGATCTAGGTGAAGATCCTTTTTGATAATCTCATGACCAAAATCCCTTAACGTGAGTTTTCGTTCC
ACTGAGCGTCAGACCCCGTAGAAAAGATCAAAGGATCTTCTTGAGATCCTTTTTTTCTGCGCGTAATCTG
CTGCTTGCAAACAAAAAAACCACCGCTACCAGCGGTGGTTTGTTTGCCGGATCAAGAGCTACCAACTCTT
TTTCCGAAGGTAACTGGCTTCAGCAGAGCGCAGATACCAAATACTGTCCTTCTAGTGTAGCCGTAGTTAG
GCCACCACTTCAAGAACTCTGTAGCACCGCCTACATACCTCGCTCTGCTAATCCTGTTACCAGTGGCTGC
TGCCAGTGGCGATAAGTCGTGTCTTACCGGGTTGGACTCAAGACGATAGTTACCGGATAAGGCGCAGCGG
TCGGGCTGAACGGGGGGTTCGTGCACACAGCCCAGCTTGGAGCGAACGACCTACACCGAACTGAGATACC
TACAGCGTGAGCTATGAGAAAGCGCCACGCTTCCCGAAGGGAGAAAGGCGGACAGGTATCCGGTAAGCGG
CAGGGTCGGAACAGGAGAGCGCACGAGGGAGCTTCCAGGGGGAAACGCCTGGTATCTTTATAGTCCTGTC
GGGTTTCGCCACCTCTGACTTGAGCGTCGATTTTTGTGATGCTCGTCAGGGGGGCGGAGCCTATGGAAAA
ACGCCAGCAACGCGGCCTTTTTACGGTTCCTGGCCTTTTGCTGGCCTTTTGCTCACATGTTCTTTCCTGC
GTTATCCCCTGATTCTGTGGATAACCGTATTACCGCCTTTGAGTGAGCTGATACCGCTCGCCGCAGCCGA
ACGACCGAGCGCAGCGAGTCAGTGAGCGAGGAAGCGGAAGAGCGCCTGATGCGGTATTTTCTCCTTACGC
ATCTGTGCGGTATTTCACACCGCAATGGTGCACTCTCAGTACAATCTGCTCTGATGCCGCATAGTTAAGC
CAGTATACACTCCGCTATCGCTACGTGACTGGGTCATGGCTGCGCCCCGACACCCGCCAACACCCGCTGA
CGCGCCCTGACGGGCTTGTCTGCTCCCGGCATCCGCTTACAGACAAGCTGTGACCGTCTCCGGGAGCTGC
ATGTGTCAGAGGTTTTCACCGTCATCACCGAAACGCGCGAGGCAGCTGCGGTAAAGCTCATCAGCGTGGT
CGTGAAGCGATTCACAGATGTCTGCCTGTTCATCCGCGTCCAGCTCGTTGAGTTTCTCCAGAAGCGTTAA
TGTCTGGCTTCTGATAAAGCGGGCCATGTTAAGGGCGGTTTTTTCCTGTTTGGTCACTGATGCCTCCGTG
TAAGGGGGATTTCTGTTCATGGGGGTAATGATACCGATGAAACGAGAGAGGATGCTCACGATACGGGTTA
CTGATGATGAACATGCCCGGTTACTGGAACGTTGTGAGGGTAAACAACTGGCGGTATGGATGCGGCGGGA
CCAGAGAAAAATCACTCAGGGTCAATGCCAGCGCTTCGTTAATACAGATGTAGGTGTTCCACAGGGTAGC
CAGCAGCATCCTGCGATGCAGATCCGGAACATAATGGTGCAGGGCGCTGACTTCCGCGTTTCCAGACTTT
ACGAAACACGGAAACCGAAGACCATTCATGTTGTTGCTCAGGTCGCAGACGTTTTGCAGCAGCAGTCGCT
TCACGTTCGCTCGCGTATCGGTGATTCATTCTGCTAACCAGTAAGGCAACCCCGCCAGCCTAGCCGGGTC
CTCAACGACAGGAGCACGATCATGCGCACCCGTGGCCAGGACCCAACGCTGCCCGAGATGCGCCGCGTGC
GGCTGCTGGAGATGGCGGACGCGATGGATATGTTCTGCCAAGGGTTGGTTTGCGCATTCACAGTTCTCCG
CAAGAATTGATTGGCTCCAATTCTTGGAGTGGTGAATCCGTTAGCGAGGTGCCGCCGGCTTCCATTCAGG
TCGAGGTGGCCCGGCTCCATGCACCGCGACGCAACGCGGGGAGGCAGACAAGGTATAGGGCGGCGCCTAC
AATCCATGCCAACCCGTTCCATGTGCTCGCCGAGGCGGCATAAATCGCCGTGACGATCAGCGGTCCAATG
ATCGAAGTTAGGCTGGTAAGAGCCGCGAGCGATCCTTGAAGCTGTCCCTGATGGTCGTCATCTACCTGCC
TGGACAGCATGGCCTGCAACGCGGGCATCCCGATGCCGCCGGAAGCGAGAAGAATCATAATGGGGAAGGC
CATCCAGCCTCGCGTCGCGAACGCCAGCAAGACGTAGCCCAGCGCGTCGGCCGCCATGCCGGCGATAATG
GCCTGCTTCTCGCCGAAACGTTTGGTGGCGGGACCAGTGACGAAGGCTTGAGCGAGGGCGTGCAAGATTC
CGAATACCGCAAGCGACAGGCCGATCATCGTCGCGCTCCAGCGAAAGCGGTCCTCGCCGAAAATGACCCA
GAGCGCTGCCGGCACCTGTCCTACGAGTTGCATGATAAAGAAGACAGTCATAAGTGCGGCGACGATAGTC
ATGCCCCGCGCCCACCGGAAGGAGCTGACTGGGTTGAAGGCTCTCAAGGGCATCGGTCGAGATCCCGGTG
CCTAATGAGTGAGCTAACTTACATTAATTGCGTTGCGCTCACTGCCCGCTTTCCAGTCGGGAAACCTGTC
GTGCCAGCTGCATTAATGAATCGGCCAACGCGCGGGGAGAGGCGGTTTGCGTATTGGGCGCCAGGGTGGT
TTTTCTTTTCACCAGTGAGACGGGCAACAGCTGATTGCCCTTCACCGCCTGGCCCTGAGAGAGTTGCAGC
AAGCGGTCCACGCTGGTTTGCCCCAGCAGGCGAAAATCCTGTTTGATGGTGGTTAACGGCGGGATATAAC
ATGAGCTGTCTTCGGTATCGTCGTATCCCACTACCGAGATATCCGCACCAACGCGCAGCCCGGACTCGGT
AATGGCGCGCATTGCGCCCAGCGCCATCTGATCGTTGGCAACCAGCATCGCAGTGGGAACGATGCCCTCA
TTCAGCATTTGCATGGTTTGTTGAAAACCGGACATGGCACTCCAGTCGCCTTCCCGTTCCGCTATCGGCT
GAATTTGATTGCGAGTGAGATATTTATGCCAGCCAGCCAGACGCAGACGCGCCGAGACAGAACTTAATGG
GCCCGCTAACAGCGCGATTTGCTGGTGACCCAATGCGACCAGATGCTCCACGCCCAGTCGCGTACCGTCT
TCATGGGAGAAAATAATACTGTTGATGGGTGTCTGGTCAGAGACATCAAGAAATAACGCCGGAACATTAG
TGCAGGCAGCTTCCACAGCAATGGCATCCTGGTCATCCAGCGGATAGTTAATGATCAGCCCACTGACGCG
TTGCGCGAGAAGATTGTGCACCGCCGCTTTACAGGCTTCGACGCCGCTTCGTTCTACCATCGACACCACC
ACGCTGGCACCCAGTTGATCGGCGCGAGATTTAATCGCCGCGACAATTTGCGACGGCGCGTGCAGGGCCA
GACTGGAGGTGGCAACGCCAATCAGCAACGACTGTTTGCCCGCCAGTTGTTGTGCCACGCGGTTGGGAAT
GTAATTCAGCTCCGCCATCGCCGCTTCCACTTTTTCCCGCGTTTTCGCAGAAACGTGGCTGGCCTGGTTC
ACCACGCGGGAAACGGTCTGATAAGAGACACCGGCATACTCTGCGACATCGTATAACGTTACTGGTTTCA
CATTCACCACCCTGAATTGACTCTCTTCCGGGCGCTATCATGCCATACCGCGAAAGGTTTTGCGCCATTC
GATGGTGTCCGGGATCTCGACGCTCTCCCTTATGCGACTCCTGC
Features (pLannotate 1.2.2; 19 found; start..end, strand, type, name):
    274..292     +  promoter       T7 promoter: promoter for bacteriophage T7 RNA polymerase
    293..317     +  protein_bind   lac operator: The lac repressor binds to the lac operator to inhibit transcription in E. coli. This inhibition can be relieved by adding lactose or isopropyl-β-D-thiogalactopyranoside (IPTG). lac repressor encoded by lacI
    332..354     +  RBS            RBS: efficient ribosome binding site from bacteriophage T7 gene 10 (Olins and Rangwala, 1989)
    382..1461    +  CDS            prfA: RF1_ECOLI - Also known as sueB, uar. Experimental evidence at protein level: Swiss-Prot protein existence level 1. Peptide chain release factor 1 directs the termination of translation in response to the peptide chain termination codons UAG and UAA. From Escherichia coli (strain K12).
   1495..1544    +  CDS            SET1 (fragment): solubility-enhancement tag derived from T7 phage gene 10B
   1552..1599    +  terminator     T7 terminator: transcription terminator for bacteriophage T7 RNA polymerase
   1622..1726    -  CDS            TcR (fragment): tetracycline efflux protein; tet; confers resistance to tetracycline
   1774..1802    -  promoter       tet promoter: E. coli promoter for tetracycline efflux protein gene
   1915..2019    +  promoter       AmpR promoter: bla
   2020..2880    +  CDS            AmpR: β-lactamase; bla; confers resistance to ampicillin, carbenicillin, and related antibiotics
   3051..3639    +  rep_origin     ori: high-copy-number ColE1/pMB1/pBR322/pUC origin of replication
   3825..3964    -  misc_feature   bom: basis of mobility region from pBR322
   4066..4257    -  CDS            rop: Rop protein, which maintains plasmids at low copy number; rop
   4274..4654    +  CDS            YPB1_ECOLX: Protein predicted: Swiss-Prot protein existence level 4. From Escherichia coli.
   4896..5520    -  CDS            TcR (fragment): tetracycline efflux protein; tet; confers resistance to tetracycline
   5535..5556    -  protein_bind   CAP binding site: CAP binding activates transcription in the presence of cAMP. E. coli catabolite activator protein
   5569..6651    -  CDS            lacI: lac repressor; lacI; The lac repressor binds to the lac operator to inhibit transcription in E. coli. This inhibition can be relieved by adding lactose or isopropyl-β-D-thiogalactopyranoside (IPTG).
   6652..6729    -  promoter       lacI promoter: lacI
   6737..252     -  CDS            TcR (fragment) (across the origin): tetracycline efflux protein; tet; confers resistance to tetracycline
