[The description below was written by a language model from this plasmid's Addgene catalogue record and pLannotate feature annotations shown in this document.]
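Description:
B4-4 is a bacterial expression plasmid built on the pET15b backbone that carries the Escherichia coli gene prfA, encoding peptide chain release factor 1 (RF1). RF1 terminates translation by recognising the UAG and UAA stop codons. The insert was introduced by Gibson cloning. The annotated sequence of about 6.8 kb shows the coding region downstream of a T7 promoter with an adjacent lac operator and the strong ribosome binding site from phage T7 gene 10, followed by a T7 terminator. The plasmid also carries lacI under its own promoter, so the lac repressor holds the T7lac promoter off until an inducer such as IPTG is added. Expression requires a host that supplies T7 RNA polymerase. The catalogue lists an N-terminal 6xHis tag contributed by the backbone. The feature table does not annotate this tag separately, although a short gap between the ribosome binding site and the start of the prfA annotation could accommodate it.

Propagation in E. coli relies on a ColE1/pBR322-type origin with ampicillin selection from the bla gene and its promoter. The pBR322-derived rop gene and bom region are also present. The record describes the plasmid as high copy, although rop normally moderates copy number. The several tetracycline-resistance fragments, the tet promoter and a small fragment annotated as a T7 gene 10B solubility tag appear to be backbone remnants rather than functional elements.

The associated publication concerns the rapid assembly of pure translation machinery using synthetic microbial consortia. This suggests that the plasmid is used to overproduce His-tagged RF1 for affinity purification as one component of a reconstituted cell-free translation system.
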