Addgene plasmid #111478: B4-4
Purpose: translational release factor 1
Depositing lab: Cheemeng Tan. Depositing organization: University of California, Davis. Publication: Synthetic microbial consortia enable rapid assembly of pure translation machinery. Villarreal F, Contreras-Llano LE, Chavez M, Ding Y, Fan J, Pan T, Tan C. Nat Chem Biol. 2018 Jan;14(1):29-35. doi: 10.1038/nchembio.2514. Epub 2017 Nov 13. PubMed 29131146.
Backbone
  Vector backbone: pET15b
  Vector type: Bacterial Expression
Growth in bacteria
  Bacterial resistance: Ampicillin, 100 μg/mL
  Growth temperature: 37°C
  Growth strain: DH5alpha
  Copy number: High Copy
Gene/Insert
  Gene/Insert name: translational release factor 1
  Tag / fusion protein: 6xHis (N terminal on backbone)
  Cloning method: Gibson Cloning
Terms and licenses: Academic/Nonprofit Terms; Industry Terms: Not Available to Industry
Depositor comments: Gene comes from E.coli.
How to cite: B4-4 was a gift from Cheemeng Tan (Addgene plasmid # 111478 ; http://n2t.net/addgene:111478 ; RRID:Addgene_111478)
